>Addgene plasmid #122339 | px335-sgRNA-EF(Cas9n)-Trim28-R | depositor full sequence | sequence record 233478 | px335-sgRNA-EF(Cas9n)-Trim28-R sequence 8447 bps
GAGGGCCTATTTCCCATGATTCCTTCATATTTGCATATACGATACAAGGCTGTTAGAGAGATAATTGGAA
TTAATTTGACTGTAAACACAAAGATATTAGTACAAAATACGTGACGTAGAAAGTAATAATTTCTTGGGTA
GTTTGCAGTTTTAAAATTATGTTTTAAAATGGACTATCATATGCTTACCGTAACTTGAAAGTATTTCGAT
TTCTTGGCTTTATATATCTTGTGGAAAGGACGAAACACCGTGAGAACTTAGGCCAGCACTGTTTAAGAGC
TATGCTGGAAACAGCATAGCAAGTTTAAATAAGGCTAGTCCGTTATCAACTTGAAAAAGTGGCACCGAGT
CGGTGCTTTTTTGTTTTAGAGCTAGAAATAGCAAGTTAAAATAAGGCTAGTCCGTTTTTAGCGCGTGCGC
CAATTCTGCAGACAAATGGCTCTAGAGGTACCCGTTACATAACTTACGGTAAATGGCCCGCCTGGCTGAC
CGCCCAACGACCCCCGCCCATTGACGTCAATAGTAACGCCAATAGGGACTTTCCATTGACGTCAATGGGT
GGAGTATTTACGGTAAACTGCCCACTTGGCAGTACATCAAGTGTATCATATGCCAAGTACGCCCCCTATT
GACGTCAATGACGGTAAATGGCCCGCCTGGCATTGTGCCCAGTACATGACCTTATGGGACTTTCCTACTT
GGCAGTACATCTACGTATTAGTCATCGCTATTACCATGGTCGAGGTGAGCCCCACGTTCTGCTTCACTCT
CCCCATCTCCCCCCCCTCCCCACCCCCAATTTTGTATTTATTTATTTTTTAATTATTTTGTGCAGCGATG
GGGGCGGGGGGGGGGGGGGGGCGCGCGCCAGGCGGGGCGGGGCGGGGCGAGGGGCGGGGCGGGGCGAGGC
GGAGAGGTGCGGCGGCAGCCAATCAGAGCGGCGCGCTCCGAAAGTTTCCTTTTATGGCGAGGCGGCGGCG
GCGGCGGCCCTATAAAAAGCGAAGCGCGCGGCGGGCGGGAGTCGCTGCGACGCTGCCTTCGCCCCGTGCC
CCGCTCCGCCGCCGCCTCGCGCCGCCCGCCCCGGCTCTGACTGACCGCGTTACTCCCACAGGTGAGCGGG
CGGGACGGCCCTTCTCCTCCGGGCTGTAATTAGCTGAGCAAGAGGTAAGGGTTTAAGGGATGGTTGGTTG
GTGGGGTATTAATGTTTAATTACCTGGAGCACCTGCCTGAAATCACTTTTTTTCAGGTTGGACCGGTGCC
ACCATGTACCCATACGATGTTCCAGATTACGCTTCGCCGAAGAAAAAGCGCAAGGTCGAAGCGTCCGACA
AGAAGTACAGCATCGGCCTGGCCATCGGCACCAACTCTGTGGGCTGGGCCGTGATCACCGACGAGTACAA
GGTGCCCAGCAAGAAATTCAAGGTGCTGGGCAACACCGACCGGCACAGCATCAAGAAGAACCTGATCGGA
GCCCTGCTGTTCGACAGCGGCGAAACAGCCGAGGCCACCCGGCTGAAGAGAACCGCCAGAAGAAGATACA
CCAGACGGAAGAACCGGATCTGCTATCTGCAAGAGATCTTCAGCAACGAGATGGCCAAGGTGGACGACAG
CTTCTTCCACAGACTGGAAGAGTCCTTCCTGGTGGAAGAGGATAAGAAGCACGAGCGGCACCCCATCTTC
GGCAACATCGTGGACGAGGTGGCCTACCACGAGAAGTACCCCACCATCTACCACCTGAGAAAGAAACTGG
TGGACAGCACCGACAAGGCCGACCTGCGGCTGATCTATCTGGCCCTGGCCCACATGATCAAGTTCCGGGG
CCACTTCCTGATCGAGGGCGACCTGAACCCCGACAACAGCGACGTGGACAAGCTGTTCATCCAGCTGGTG
CAGACCTACAACCAGCTGTTCGAGGAAAACCCCATCAACGCCAGCGGCGTGGACGCCAAGGCCATCCTGT
CTGCCAGACTGAGCAAGAGCAGACGGCTGGAAAATCTGATCGCCCAGCTGCCCGGCGAGAAGAAGAATGG
CCTGTTCGGCAACCTGATTGCCCTGAGCCTGGGCCTGACCCCCAACTTCAAGAGCAACTTCGACCTGGCC
GAGGATGCCAAACTGCAGCTGAGCAAGGACACCTACGACGACGACCTGGACAACCTGCTGGCCCAGATCG
GCGACCAGTACGCCGACCTGTTTCTGGCCGCCAAGAACCTGTCCGACGCCATCCTGCTGAGCGACATCCT
GAGAGTGAACACCGAGATCACCAAGGCCCCCCTGAGCGCCTCTATGATCAAGAGATACGACGAGCACCAC
CAGGACCTGACCCTGCTGAAAGCTCTCGTGCGGCAGCAGCTGCCTGAGAAGTACAAAGAGATTTTCTTCG
ACCAGAGCAAGAACGGCTACGCCGGCTACATTGACGGCGGAGCCAGCCAGGAAGAGTTCTACAAGTTCAT
CAAGCCCATCCTGGAAAAGATGGACGGCACCGAGGAACTGCTCGTGAAGCTGAACAGAGAGGACCTGCTG
CGGAAGCAGCGGACCTTCGACAACGGCAGCATCCCCCACCAGATCCACCTGGGAGAGCTGCACGCCATTC
TGCGGCGGCAGGAAGATTTTTACCCATTCCTGAAGGACAACCGGGAAAAGATCGAGAAGATCCTGACCTT
CCGCATCCCCTACTACGTGGGCCCTCTGGCCAGGGGAAACAGCAGATTCGCCTGGATGACCAGAAAGAGC
GAGGAAACCATCACCCCCTGGAACTTCGAGGAAGTGGTGGACAAGGGCGCTTCCGCCCAGAGCTTCATCG
AGCGGATGACCAACTTCGATAAGAACCTGCCCAACGAGAAGGTGCTGCCCAAGCACAGCCTGCTGTACGA
GTACTTCACCGTGTATAACGAGCTGACCAAAGTGAAATACGTGACCGAGGGAATGAGAAAGCCCGCCTTC
CTGAGCGGCGAGCAGAAAAAGGCCATCGTGGACCTGCTGTTCAAGACCAACCGGAAAGTGACCGTGAAGC
AGCTGAAAGAGGACTACTTCAAGAAAATCGAGTGCTTCGACTCCGTGGAAATCTCCGGCGTGGAAGATCG
GTTCAACGCCTCCCTGGGCACATACCACGATCTGCTGAAAATTATCAAGGACAAGGACTTCCTGGACAAT
GAGGAAAACGAGGACATTCTGGAAGATATCGTGCTGACCCTGACACTGTTTGAGGACAGAGAGATGATCG
AGGAACGGCTGAAAACCTATGCCCACCTGTTCGACGACAAAGTGATGAAGCAGCTGAAGCGGCGGAGATA
CACCGGCTGGGGCAGGCTGAGCCGGAAGCTGATCAACGGCATCCGGGACAAGCAGTCCGGCAAGACAATC
CTGGATTTCCTGAAGTCCGACGGCTTCGCCAACAGAAACTTCATGCAGCTGATCCACGACGACAGCCTGA
CCTTTAAAGAGGACATCCAGAAAGCCCAGGTGTCCGGCCAGGGCGATAGCCTGCACGAGCACATTGCCAA
TCTGGCCGGCAGCCCCGCCATTAAGAAGGGCATCCTGCAGACAGTGAAGGTGGTGGACGAGCTCGTGAAA
GTGATGGGCCGGCACAAGCCCGAGAACATCGTGATCGAAATGGCCAGAGAGAACCAGACCACCCAGAAGG
GACAGAAGAACAGCCGCGAGAGAATGAAGCGGATCGAAGAGGGCATCAAAGAGCTGGGCAGCCAGATCCT
GAAAGAACACCCCGTGGAAAACACCCAGCTGCAGAACGAGAAGCTGTACCTGTACTACCTGCAGAATGGG
CGGGATATGTACGTGGACCAGGAACTGGACATCAACCGGCTGTCCGACTACGATGTGGACCATATCGTGC
CTCAGAGCTTTCTGAAGGACGACTCCATCGACAACAAGGTGCTGACCAGAAGCGACAAGAACCGGGGCAA
GAGCGACAACGTGCCCTCCGAAGAGGTCGTGAAGAAGATGAAGAACTACTGGCGGCAGCTGCTGAACGCC
AAGCTGATTACCCAGAGAAAGTTCGACAATCTGACCAAGGCCGAGAGAGGCGGCCTGAGCGAACTGGATA
AGGCCGGCTTCATCAAGAGACAGCTGGTGGAAACCCGGCAGATCACAAAGCACGTGGCACAGATCCTGGA
CTCCCGGATGAACACTAAGTACGACGAGAATGACAAGCTGATCCGGGAAGTGAAAGTGATCACCCTGAAG
TCCAAGCTGGTGTCCGATTTCCGGAAGGATTTCCAGTTTTACAAAGTGCGCGAGATCAACAACTACCACC
ACGCCCACGACGCCTACCTGAACGCCGTCGTGGGAACCGCCCTGATCAAAAAGTACCCTAAGCTGGAAAG
CGAGTTCGTGTACGGCGACTACAAGGTGTACGACGTGCGGAAGATGATCGCCAAGAGCGAGCAGGAAATC
GGCAAGGCTACCGCCAAGTACTTCTTCTACAGCAACATCATGAACTTTTTCAAGACCGAGATTACCCTGG
CCAACGGCGAGATCCGGAAGCGGCCTCTGATCGAGACAAACGGCGAAACCGGGGAGATCGTGTGGGATAA
GGGCCGGGATTTTGCCACCGTGCGGAAAGTGCTGAGCATGCCCCAAGTGAATATCGTGAAAAAGACCGAG
GTGCAGACAGGCGGCTTCAGCAAAGAGTCTATCCTGCCCAAGAGGAACAGCGATAAGCTGATCGCCAGAA
AGAAGGACTGGGACCCTAAGAAGTACGGCGGCTTCGACAGCCCCACCGTGGCCTATTCTGTGCTGGTGGT
GGCCAAAGTGGAAAAGGGCAAGTCCAAGAAACTGAAGAGTGTGAAAGAGCTGCTGGGGATCACCATCATG
GAAAGAAGCAGCTTCGAGAAGAATCCCATCGACTTTCTGGAAGCCAAGGGCTACAAAGAAGTGAAAAAGG
ACCTGATCATCAAGCTGCCTAAGTACTCCCTGTTCGAGCTGGAAAACGGCCGGAAGAGAATGCTGGCCTC
TGCCGGCGAACTGCAGAAGGGAAACGAACTGGCCCTGCCCTCCAAATATGTGAACTTCCTGTACCTGGCC
AGCCACTATGAGAAGCTGAAGGGCTCCCCCGAGGATAATGAGCAGAAACAGCTGTTTGTGGAACAGCACA
AGCACTACCTGGACGAGATCATCGAGCAGATCAGCGAGTTCTCCAAGAGAGTGATCCTGGCCGACGCTAA
TCTGGACAAAGTGCTGTCCGCCTACAACAAGCACCGGGATAAGCCCATCAGAGAGCAGGCCGAGAATATC
ATCCACCTGTTTACCCTGACCAATCTGGGAGCCCCTGCCGCCTTCAAGTACTTTGACACCACCATCGACC
GGAAGAGGTACACCAGCACCAAAGAGGTGCTGGACGCCACCCTGATCCACCAGAGCATCACCGGCCTGTA
CGAGACACGGATCGACCTGTCTCAGCTGGGAGGCGACAGCCCCAAGAAGAAGAGAAAGGTGGAGGCCAGC
TAAGAATTCCTAGAGCTCGCTGATCAGCCTCGACTGTGCCTTCTAGTTGCCAGCCATCTGTTGTTTGCCC
CTCCCCCGTGCCTTCCTTGACCCTGGAAGGTGCCACTCCCACTGTCCTTTCCTAATAAAATGAGGAAATT
GCATCGCATTGTCTGAGTAGGTGTCATTCTATTCTGGGGGGTGGGGTGGGGCAGGACAGCAAGGGGGAGG
ATTGGGAAGAGAATAGCAGGCATGCTGGGGAGCGGCCGCAGGAACCCCTAGTGATGGAGTTGGCCACTCC
CTCTCTGCGCGCTCGCTCGCTCACTGAGGCCGGGCGACCAAAGGTCGCCCGACGCCCGGGCTTTGCCCGG
GCGGCCTCAGTGAGCGAGCGAGCGCGCAGCTGCCTGCAGGGGCGCCTGATGCGGTATTTTCTCCTTACGC
ATCTGTGCGGTATTTCACACCGCATA
[142 nt withheld, positions 5907-6048]
C
[141 nt withheld, positions 6050-6190]
CCTTTGACGTTGGAGTCCACGTTCTTT
[37 nt withheld, positions 6218-6254]
ACCCTATCTCGGGCTATTCTTTTGATTTATAAGGGATTTTGCCGATTTCGGCCTATTGGTTAAAAAATGA
GCTGATTTAACAAAAATTTAACGCGAATTTTAACAAAATATTAACGTTTACAATTTTATGGTGCACTCTC
AGTACAATCTGCTCTGATGCCGCATAGTTAAGCCAGCCCCGACACCCGCCAACACCCGCTGACGCGCCCT
GACGGGCTTGTCTGCTCCCGGCATCCGCTTACAGACAAGCTGTGACCGTCTCCGGGAGCTGCATGTGTCA
GAGGTTTTCACCGTCATCACCGAAACGCGCGAGACGAAAGGGCCTCGTGATACGCCTATTTTTATAGGTT
AATGTCATGATAATAATGGTTTCTTAGACGTCAGGTGGCACTTTTCGGGGAAATGTGCGCGGAACCCCTA
TTTGTTTATTTTTCTAAATACATTCAAATATGTATCCGCTCATGAGACAATAACCCTGATAAATGCTTCA
ATAATATTGAAAAAGGAAGAGTATGAGTATTCAACATTTCCGTGTCGCCCTTATTCCCTTTTTTGCGGCA
TTTTGCCTTCCTGTTTTTGCTCACCCAGAAACGCTGGTGAAAGTAAAAGATGCTGAAGATCAGTTGGGTG
CACGAGTGGGTTACATCGAACTGGATCTCAACAGCGGTAAGATCCTTGAGAGTTTTCGCCCCGAAGAACG
TTTTCCAATGATGAGCACTTTTAAAGTTCTGCTATGTGGCGCGGTATTATCCCGTATTGACGCCGGGCAA
GAGCAACTCGGTCGCCGCATACACTATTCTCAGAATGACTTGGTTGAGTACTCACCAGTCACAGAAAAGC
ATCTTACGGATGGCATGACAGTAAGAGAATTATGCAGTGCTGCCATAACCATGAGTGATAACACTGCGGC
CAACTTACTTCTGACAACGATCGGAGGACCGAAGGAGCTAACCGCTTTTTTGCACAACATGGGGGATCAT
GTAACTCGCCTTGATCGTTGGGAACCGGAGCTGAATGAAGCCATACCAAACGACGAGCGTGACACCACGA
TGCCTGTAGCAATGGCAACAACGTTGCGCAAACTATTAACTGGCGAACTACTTACTCTAGCTTCCCGGCA
ACAATTAATAGACTGGATGGAGGCGGATAAAGTTGCAGGACCACTTCTGCGCTCGGCCCTTCCGGCTGGC
TGGTTTATTGCTGATAAATCTGGAGCCGGTGAGCGTGGAAGCCGCGGTATCATTGCAGCACTGGGGCCAG
ATGGTAAGCCCTCCCGTATCGTAGTTATCTACACGACGGGGAGTCAGGCAACTATGGATGAACGAAATAG
ACAGATCGCTGAGATAGGTGCCTCACTGATTAAGCATTGGTAACTGTCAGACCAAGTTTACTCATATATA
CTTTAGATTGATTTAAAACTTCATTTTTAATTTAAAAGGATCTAGGTGAAGATCCTTTTTGATAATCTCA
TGACCAAAATCCCTTAACGTGAGTTTTCGTTCCACTGAGCGTCAGACCCCGTAGAAAAGATCAAAGGATC
TTCTTGAGATCCTTTTTTTCTGCGCGTAATCTGCTGCTTGCAAACAAAAAAACCACCGCTACCAGCGGTG
GTTTGTTTGCCGGATCAAGAGCTACCAACTCTTTTTCCGAAGGTAACTGGCTTCAGCAGAGCGCAGATAC
CAAATACTGTCCTTCTAGTGTAGCCGTAGTTAGGCCACCACTTCAAGAACTCTGTAGCACCGCCTACATA
CCTCGCTCTGCTAATCCTGTTACCAGTGGCTGCTGCCAGTGGCGATAAGTCGTGTCTTACCGGGTTGGAC
TCAAGACGATAGTTACCGGATAAGGCGCAGCGGTCGGGCTGAACGGGGGGTTCGTGCACACAGCCCAGCT
TGGAGCGAACGACCTACACCGAACTGAGATACCTACAGCGTGAGCTATGAGAAAGCGCCACGCTTCCCGA
AGGGAGAAAGGCGGACAGGTATCCGGTAAGCGGCAGGGTCGGAACAGGAGAGCGCACGAGGGAGCTTCCA
GGGGGAAACGCCTGGTATCTTTATAGTCCTGTCGGGTTTCGCCACCTCTGACTTGAGCGTCGATTTTTGT
GATGCTCGTCAGGGGGGCGGAGCCTATGGAAAAACGCCAGCAACGCGGCCTTTTTACGGTTCCTGGCCTT
TTGCTGGCCTTTTGCTCACATGT
Features (pLannotate 1.2.2; 18 found; start..end, strand, type, name):
      1..241     +  promoter       U6 promoter: RNA polymerase III promoter for human U6 snRNA
    289..356     +  misc_RNA       tracrRNA (fragment): trans-activating CRISPR RNA for the Streptococcus pyogenes CRISPR/Cas9 system
    363..406     +  misc_RNA       gRNA scaffold (fragment): guide RNA scaffold for the Streptococcus pyogenes CRISPR/Cas9 system
    453..738     +  enhancer       CMV enhancer: human cytomegalovirus immediate early enhancer; contains an 18-bp deletion relative to the standard CMV enhancer
    740..1017    +  promoter       chicken β-actin promoter: No description available
   1018..1246    +  intron         hybrid intron: hybrid between chicken β-actin (CBA) and minute virus of mice (MMV) introns (Gray et al., 2011)
   1267..1294    +  CDS            3xHA (fragment): three tandem HA epitope tags
   1327..3042    +  CDS            Cas9(N): N-terminal portion of Streptococcus pyogenes Cas9 (Zetsche et al., 2015)
   2929..5427    +  CDS            Cas9(C): C-terminal portion of Streptococcus pyogenes Cas9 (Zetsche et al., 2015)
   5494..5605    +  polyA_signal   bGH poly(A) signal: bovine growth hormone polyadenylation signal
   5710..5850    +  repeat_region  AAV2 ITR: inverted terminal repeat of adeno-associated virus serotype 2 inverted
   5855..5906    -  misc_feature   bom (fragment): basis of mobility region from pBR322
   5925..6305    +  rep_origin     M13 ori (sequence partly withheld): M13 bacteriophage origin of replication; arrow indicates direction of (+) strand synthesis
   6381..6430    -  misc_feature   bom (fragment): basis of mobility region from pBR322
   6532..6567    -  CDS            rop (fragment): Rop protein, which maintains plasmids at low copy number; rop
   6662..6766    +  promoter       AmpR promoter: bla
   6767..7627    +  CDS            AmpR: β-lactamase; bla; confers resistance to ampicillin, carbenicillin, and related antibiotics
   7798..8386    +  rep_origin     ori: high-copy-number ColE1/pMB1/pBR322/pUC origin of replication
