>Addgene plasmid #122339 | px335-sgRNA-EF(Cas9n)-Trim28-R | addgene full sequence | sequence record 238554 | Addgene NGS Result
GAGGGCCTATTTCCCATGATTCCTTCATATTTGCATATACGATACAAGGCTGTTAGAGAGATAATTGGAA
TTAATTTGACTGTAAACACAAAGATATTAGTACAAAATACGTGACGTAGAAAGTAATAATTTCTTGGGTA
GTTTGCAGTTTTAAAATTATGTTTTAAAATGGACTATCATATGCTTACCGTAACTTGAAAGTATTTCGAT
TTCTTGGCTTTATATATCTTGTGGAAAGGACGAAACACCGTGAGAACTTAGGCCAGCACTGTTTAAGAGC
TATGCTGGAAACAGCATAGCAAGTTTAAATAAGGCTAGTCCGTTATCAACTTGAAAAAGTGGCACCGAGT
CGGTGCTTTTTTGTTTAGAGCTAGAAATAGCAAGTTAAAATAAGGCTAGTCCGTTTTTAGCGCGTGCGCC
AATTCTGCAGACAAATGGCTCTAGAGGTACCCGTTACATAACTTACGGTAAATGGCCCGCCTGGCTGACC
GCCCAACGACCCCCGCCCATTGACGTCAATAGTAACGCCAATAGGGACTTTCCATTGACGTCAATGGATG
GAGTATTTACGGTAAACTGCCCACTTGGCAGTACATCAAGTGTATCATATGCCAAGTACGCCCCCTATTG
ACGTCAATGACGGTAAATGGCCCGCCTGGCATTGTGCCCAGTACATGACCTTATGGGACTTTCCTACTTG
GCAGTACATCTACGTATTAGTCATCGCTATTACCATGGTCGAGGTGAGCCCCACGTTCTGCTTCACTCTC
CCCATCTCCCCCCCCTCCCCACCCCCAATTTTGTATTTATTTATTTTTTAATTATTTTGTGCAGCGATGG
GGGCGGGGGGGGGGGGGGGGCGCGCGCCAGGCGGGGCGGGGGGGGGGGGGGGGGGGGGGGGGGGGGGGGG
GGGGGGKGCGGCGGCAGCCAATCAGAGCGGCGCGCTCCGAAAGTTTCCTTTTATGGCGAGGCGGCGGCGG
CGGCGGCCCTATAAAAAGCGAAGCGCGCGGCGGGCGGGAGTCGCTGCGCGCTGCCTTCGCCCCGTGCCCC
GCTCCGCCGCCGCCTCGCGCCGCCCGCCCCGGCTCTGACTGACCGCGTTACTCCCACAGGTGAGCGGGCG
GGACGGCCCTTCTCCTCCGGGCTGTAATTAGCTGAGCAAGAGGTAAGGGTTTAAGGGATGGTTGGTTGGT
GGGGTATTAATGTTTAATTACCTGGAGCACCTGCCTGAAATCACTTTTTTTCAGGTTGGACCGGTGCCAC
CATGTACCCATACGATGTTCCAGATTACGCTTCGCCGAAGAAAAAGCGCAAGGTCGAAGCGTCCGACAAG
AAGTACAGCATCGGCCTGGCCATCGGCACCAACTCTGTGGGCTGGGCCGTGATCACCGACGAGTACAAGG
TGCCCAGCAAGAAATTCAAGGTGCTGGGCAACACCGACCGGCACAGCATCAAGAAGAACCTGATCGGAGC
CCTGCTGTTCGACAGCGGCGAAACAGCCGAGGCCACCCGGCTGAAGAGAACCGCCAGAAGAAGATACACC
AGACGGAAGAACCGGATCTGCTATCTGCAAGAGATCTTCAGCAACGAGATGGCCAAGGTGGACGACAGCT
TCTTCCACAGACTGGAAGAGTCCTTCCTGGTGGAAGAGGATAAGAAGCACGAGCGGCACCCCATCTTCGG
CAACATCGTGGACGAGGTGGCCTACCACGAGAAGTACCCCACCATCTACCACCTGAGAAAGAAACTGGTG
GACAGCACCGACAAGGCCGACCTGCGGCTGATCTATCTGGCCCTGGCCCACATGATCAAGTTCCGGGGCC
ACTTCCTGATCGAGGGCGACCTGAACCCCGACAACAGCGACGTGGACAAGCTGTTCATCCAGCTGGTGCA
GACCTACAACCAGCTGTTCGAGGAAAACCCCATCAACGCCAGCGGCGTGGACGCCAAGGCCATCCTGTCT
GCCAGACTGAGCAAGAGCAGACGGCTGGAAAATCTGATCGCCCAGCTGCCCGGCGAGAAGAAGAATGGCC
TGTTCGGCAACCTGATTGCCCTGAGCCTGGGCCTGACCCCCAACTTCAAGAGCAACTTCGACCTGGCCGA
GGATGCCAAACTGCAGCTGAGCAAGGACACCTACGACGACGACCTGGACAACCTGCTGGCCCAGATCGGC
GACCAGTACGCCGACCTGTTTCTGGCCGCCAAGAACCTGTCCGACGCCATCCTGCTGAGCGACATCCTGA
GAGTGAACACCGAGATCACCAAGGCCCCCCTGAGCGCCTCTATGATCAAGAGATACGACGAGCACCACCA
GGACCTGACCCTGCTGAAAGCTCTCGTGCGGCAGCAGCTGCCTGAGAAGTACAAAGAGATTTTCTTCGAC
CAGAGCAAGAACGGCTACGCCGGCTACATTGACGGCGGAGCCAGCCAGGAAGAGTTCTACAAGTTCATCA
AGCCCATCCTGGAAAAGATGGACGGCACCGAGGAACTGCTCGTGAAGCTGAACAGAGAGGACCTGCTGCG
GAAGCAGCGGACCTTCGACAACGGCAGCATCCCCCACCAGATCCACCTGGGAGAGCTGCACGCCATTCTG
CGGCGGCAGGAAGATTTTTACCCATTCCTGAAGGACAACCGGGAAAAGATCGAGAAGATCCTGACCTTCC
GCATCCCCTACTACGTGGGCCCTCTGGCCAGGGGAAACAGCAGATTCGCCTGGATGACCAGAAAGAGCGA
GGAAACCATCACCCCCTGGAACTTCGAGGAAGTGGTGGACAAGGGCGCTTCCGCCCAGAGCTTCATCGAG
CGGATGACCAACTTCGATAAGAACCTGCCCAACGAGAAGGTGCTGCCCAAGCACAGCCTGCTGTACGAGT
ACTTCACCGTGTATAACGAGCTGACCAAAGTGAAATACGTGACCGAGGGAATGAGAAAGCCCGCCTTCCT
GAGCGGCGAGCAGAAAAAGGCCATCGTGGACCTGCTGTTCAAGACCAACCGGAAAGTGACCGTGAAGCAG
CTGAAAGAGGACTACTTCAAGAAAATCGAGTGCTTCGACTCCGTGGAAATCTCCGGCGTGGAAGATCGGT
TCAACGCCTCCCTGGGCACATACCACGATCTGCTGAAAATTATCAAGGACAAGGACTTCCTGGACAATGA
GGAAAACGAGGACATTCTGGAAGATATCGTGCTGACCCTGACACTGTTTGAGGACAGAGAGATGATCGAG
GAACGGCTGAAAACCTATGCCCACCTGTTCGACGACAAAGTGATGAAGCAGCTGAAGCGGCGGAGATACA
CCGGCTGGGGCAGGCTGAGCCGGAAGCTGATCAACGGCATCCGGGACAAGCAGTCCGGCAAGACAATCCT
GGATTTCCTGAAGTCCGACGGCTTCGCCAACAGAAACTTCATGCAGCTGATCCACGACGACAGCCTGACC
TTTAAAGAGGACATCCAGAAAGCCCAGGTGTCCGGCCAGGGCGATAGCCTGCACGAGCACATTGCCAATC
TGGCCGGCAGCCCCGCCATTAAGAAGGGCATCCTGCAGACAGTGAAGGTGGTGGACGAGCTCGTGAAAGT
GATGGGCCGGCACAAGCCCGAGAACATCGTGATCGAAATGGCCAGAGAGAACCAGACCACCCAGAAGGGA
CAGAAGAACAGCCGCGAGAGAATGAAGCGGATCGAAGAGGGCATCAAAGAGCTGGGCAGCCAGATCCTGA
AAGAACACCCCGTGGAAAACACCCAGCTGCAGAACGAGAAGCTGTACCTGTACTACCTGCAGAATGGGCG
GGATATGTACGTGGACCAGGAACTGGACATCAACCGGCTGTCCGACTACGATGTGGACCATATCGTGCCT
CAGAGCTTTCTGAAGGACGACTCCATCGACAACAAGGTGCTGACCAGAAGCGACAAGAACCGGGGCAAGA
GCGACAACGTGCCCTCCGAAGAGGTCGTGAAGAAGATGAAGAACTACTGGCGGCAGCTGCTGAACGCCAA
GCTGATTACCCAGAGAAAGTTCGACAATCTGACCAAGGCCGAGAGAGGCGGCCTGAGCGAACTGGATAAG
GCCGGCTTCATCAAGAGACAGCTGGTGGAAACCCGGCAGATCACAAAGCACGTGGCACAGATCCTGGACT
CCCGGATGAACACTAAGTACGACGAGAATGACAAGCTGATCCGGGAAGTGAAAGTGATCACCCTGAAGTC
CAAGCTGGTGTCCGATTTCCGGAAGGATTTCCAGTTTTACAAAGTGCGCGAGATCAACAACTACCACCAC
GCCCACGACGCCTACCTGAACGCCGTCGTGGGAACCGCCCTGATCAAAAAGTACCCTAAGCTGGAAAGCG
AGTTCGTGTACGGCGACTACAAGGTGTACGACGTGCGGAAGATGATCGCCAAGAGCGAGCAGGAAATCGG
CAAGGCTACCGCCAAGTACTTCTTCTACAGCAACATCATGAACTTTTTCAAGACCGAGATTACCCTGGCC
AACGGCGAGATCCGGAAGCGGCCTCTGATCGAGACAAACGGCGAAACCGGGGAGATCGTGTGGGATAAGG
GCCGGGATTTTGCCACCGTGCGGAAAGTGCTGAGCATGCCCCAAGTGAATATCGTGAAAAAGACCGAGGT
GCAGACAGGCGGCTTCAGCAAAGAGTCTATCCTGCCCAAGAGGAACAGCGATAAGCTGATCGCCAGAAAG
AAGGACTGGGACCCTAAGAAGTACGGCGGCTTCGACAGCCCCACCGTGGCCTATTCTGTGCTGGTGGTGG
CCAAAGTGGAAAAGGGCAAGTCCAAGAAACTGAAGAGTGTGAAAGAGCTGCTGGGGATCACCATCATGGA
AAGAAGCAGCTTCGAGAAGAATCCCATCGACTTTCTGGAAGCCAAGGGCTACAAAGAAGTGAAAAAGGAC
CTGATCATCAAGCTGCCTAAGTACTCCCTGTTCGAGCTGGAAAACGGCCGGAAGAGAATGCTGGCCTCTG
CCGGCGAACTGCAGAAGGGAAACGAACTGGCCCTGCCCTCCAAATATGTGAACTTCCTGTACCTGGCCAG
CCACTATGAGAAGCTGAAGGGCTCCCCCGAGGATAATGAGCAGAAACAGCTGTTTGTGGAACAGCACAAG
CACTACCTGGACGAGATCATCGAGCAGATCAGCGAGTTCTCCAAGAGAGTGATCCTGGCCGACGCTAATC
TGGACAAAGTGCTGTCCGCCTACAACAAGCACCGGGATAAGCCCATCAGAGAGCAGGCCGAGAATATCAT
CCACCTGTTTACCCTGACCAATCTGGGAGCCCCTGCCGCCTTCAAGTACTTTGACACCACCATCGACCGG
AAGAGGTACACCAGCACCAAAGAGGTGCTGGACGCCACCCTGATCCACCAGAGCATCACCGGCCTGTACG
AGACACGGATCGACCTGTCTCAGCTGGGAGGCGACAGCCCCAAGAAGAAGAGAAAGGTGGAGGCCAGCTA
AGAATTCCTAGAGCTCGCTGATCAGCCTCGACTGTGCCTTCTAGTTGCCAGCCATCTGTTGTTTGCCCCT
CCCCCGTGCCTTCCTTGACCCTGGAAGGTGCCACTCCCACTGTCCTTTCCTAATAAAATGAGGAAATTGC
ATCGCATTGTCTGAGTAGGTGTCATTCTATTCTGGGGGGTGGGGTGGGGCAGGACAGCAAGGGGGAGGAT
TGGGAAGAGAATAGCAGGCATGCTGGGGAGCGGCCGCAGGAACCCCTAGTGATGGAGTTGGCCACTCCCT
CTCTGCGCGCTCGCTCGCTCACTGAGGCCGGGCGACCAAAGGTCGCCCGACGCCCGGGCTTTGCCCGGGC
GGCCTCAGTGAGCGAGCGAGCGCGCAGCTGCCTGCAGGGGCGCCTGATGCGGTATTTTCTCCTTACGCAT
CTGTGCGGTATTTCACACCGCATA
[95 nt withheld, positions 5905-5999]
T
[46 nt withheld, positions 6001-6046]
C
[141 nt withheld, positions 6048-6188]
CCTTTGACGTTGGAGTCCACGTTCTTT
[37 nt withheld, positions 6216-6252]
ACTCTATCTCGGGCTATTCTTTTGATTTATAAGGGATTTTGCCGATTTCGGTCTATTGGTTAAAAAATGA
GCTGATTTAACAAAAATTTAACGCGAATTTTAACAAAATATTAACGTTTACAATTTTATGGTGCACTCTC
AGTACAATCTGCTCTGATGCCGCATAGTTAAGCCAGCCCCGACACCCGCCAACACCCGCTGACGCGCCCT
GACGGGCTTGTCTGCTCCCGGCATCCGCTTACAGACAAGCTGTGACCGTCTCCGGGAGCTGCATGTGTCA
GAGGTTTTCACCGTCATCACCGAAACGCGCGAGACGAAAGGGCCTCGTGATACGCCTATTTTTATAGGTT
AATGTCATGATAATAATGGTTTCTTAGACGTCAGGTGGCACTTTTCGGGGAAATGTGCGCGGAACCCCTA
TTTGTTTATTTTTCTAAATACATTCAAATATGTATCCGCTCATGAGACAATAACCCTGATAAATGCTTCA
ATAATATTGAAAAAGGAAGAGTATGAGTATTCAACATTTCCGTGTCGCCCTTATTCCCTTTTTTGCGGCA
TTTTGCCTTCCTGTTTTTGCTCACCCAGAAACGCTGGTGAAAGTAAAAGATGCTGAAGATCAGTTGGGTG
CACGAGTGGGTTACATCGAACTGGATCTCAACAGCGGTAAGATCCTTGAGAGTTTTCGCCCCGAAGAACG
TTTTCCAATGATGAGCACTTTTAAAGTTCTGCTATGTGGCGCGGTATTATCCCGTATTGACGCCGGGCAA
GAGCAACTCGGTCGCCGCATACACTATTCTCAGAATGACTTGGTTGAGTACTCACCAGTCACAGAAAAGC
ATCTTACGGATGGCATGACAGTAAGAGAATTATGCAGTGCTGCCATAACCATGAGTGATAACACTGCGGC
CAACTTACTTCTGACAACGATCGGAGGACCGAAGGAGCTAACCGCTTTTTTGCACAACATGGGGGATCAT
GTAACTCGCCTTGATCGTTGGGAACCGGAGCTGAATGAAGCCATACCAAACGACGAGCGTGACACCACGA
TGCCTGTAGCAATGGCAACAACGTTGCGCAAACTATTAACTGGCGAACTACTTACTCTAGCTTCCCGGCA
ACAATTAATAGACTGGATGGAGGCGGATAAAGTTGCAGGACCACTTCTGCGCTCGGCCCTTCCGGCTGGC
TGGTTTATTGCTGATAAATCTGGAGCCGGTGAGCGTGGAAGCCGCGGTATCATTGCAGCACTGGGGCCAG
ATGGTAAGCCCTCCCGTATCGTAGTTATCTACACGACGGGGAGTCAGGCAACTATGGATGAACGAAATAG
ACAGATCGCTGAGATAGGTGCCTCACTGATTAAGCATTGGTAACTGTCAGACCAAGTTTACTCATATATA
CTTTAGATTGATTTAAAACTTCATTTTTAATTTAAAAGGATCTAGGTGAAGATCCTTTTTGATAATCTCA
TGACCAAAATCCCTTAACGTGAGTTTTCGTTCCACTGAGCGTCAGACCCCGTAGAAAAGATCAAAGGATC
TTCTTGAGATCCTTTTTTTCTGCGCGTAATCTGCTGCTTGCAAACAAAAAAACCACCGCTACCAGCGGTG
GTTTGTTTGCCGGATCAAGAGCTACCAACTCTTTTTCCGAAGGTAACTGGCTTCAGCAGAGCGCAGATAC
CAAATACTGTTCTTCTAGTGTAGCCGTAGTTAGGCCACCACTTCAAGAACTCTGTAGCACCGCCTACATA
CCTCGCTCTGCTAATCCTGTTACCAGTGGCTGCTGCCAGTGGCGATAAGTCGTGTCTTACCGGGTTGGAC
TCAAGACGATAGTTACCGGATAAGGCGCAGCGGTCGGGCTGAACGGGGGGTTCGTGCACACAGCCCAGCT
TGGAGCGAACGACCTACACCGAACTGAGATACCTACAGCGTGAGCTATGAGAAAGCGCCACGCTTCCCGA
AGGGAGAAAGGCGGACAGGTATCCGGTAAGCGGCAGGGTCGGAACAGGAGAGCGCACGAGGGAGCTTCCA
GGGGGAAACGCCTGGTATCTTTATAGTCCTGTCGGGTTTCGCCACCTCTGACTTGAGCGTCGATTTTTGT
GATGCTCGTCAGGGGGGCGGAGCCTATGGAAAAACGCCAGCAACGCGGCCTTTTTACGGTTCCTGGCCTT
TTGCTGGCCTTTTGCTCACATGT
Features (pLannotate 1.2.2; 18 found; start..end, strand, type, name):
      1..241     +  promoter       U6 promoter: RNA polymerase III promoter for human U6 snRNA
    289..356     +  misc_RNA       tracrRNA (fragment): trans-activating CRISPR RNA for the Streptococcus pyogenes CRISPR/Cas9 system
    364..405     +  misc_RNA       gRNA scaffold (fragment): guide RNA scaffold for the Streptococcus pyogenes CRISPR/Cas9 system
    452..737     +  enhancer       CMV enhancer: human cytomegalovirus immediate early enhancer; contains an 18-bp deletion relative to the standard CMV enhancer
    739..1016    +  promoter       chicken β-actin promoter: No description available
   1017..1244    +  intron         hybrid intron: hybrid between chicken β-actin (CBA) and minute virus of mice (MMV) introns (Gray et al., 2011)
   1265..1292    +  CDS            3xHA (fragment): three tandem HA epitope tags
   1325..3040    +  CDS            Cas9(N): N-terminal portion of Streptococcus pyogenes Cas9 (Zetsche et al., 2015)
   2927..5425    +  CDS            Cas9(C): C-terminal portion of Streptococcus pyogenes Cas9 (Zetsche et al., 2015)
   5492..5603    +  polyA_signal   bGH poly(A) signal: bovine growth hormone polyadenylation signal
   5708..5848    +  repeat_region  AAV2 ITR: inverted terminal repeat of adeno-associated virus serotype 2 inverted
   5853..5904    -  misc_feature   bom (fragment): basis of mobility region from pBR322
   5923..6378    +  rep_origin     f1 ori (sequence partly withheld): f1 bacteriophage origin of replication; arrow indicates direction of (+) strand synthesis
   6379..6428    -  misc_feature   bom (fragment): basis of mobility region from pBR322
   6530..6565    -  CDS            rop (fragment): Rop protein, which maintains plasmids at low copy number; rop
   6660..6764    +  promoter       AmpR promoter: bla
   6765..7625    +  CDS            AmpR: β-lactamase; bla; confers resistance to ampicillin, carbenicillin, and related antibiotics
   7796..8384    +  rep_origin     ori: high-copy-number ColE1/pMB1/pBR322/pUC origin of replication
