[The description below was written by a language model from this plasmid's Addgene catalogue record and pLannotate feature annotations shown in this document.]
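Description:
px335-sgRNA-EF(Cas9n)-Trim28-R is a mammalian expression plasmid of about 8.4 kb, built on the px335 backbone, that delivers both components of a Streptococcus pyogenes CRISPR nickase system from one molecule. It is maintained in E. coli as a high-copy plasmid through a ColE1/pUC-type origin and selected with ampicillin via the bla gene. A filamentous phage (f1/M13) origin and a single AAV2 inverted terminal repeat downstream of the polyadenylation signal are also annotated. With only one ITR detected, the tables give no indication that the plasmid is a packageable AAV genome.

The first cassette uses the human U6 RNA polymerase III promoter to transcribe a 20-nt guide against mouse Trim28, cloned into BbsI sites that were destroyed in the process. The guide is fused to a modified scaffold. The depositor replaced the standard scaffold with the optimized sgRNA(F+E) design, which probably explains why the annotation software recognises the tracrRNA and scaffold only as fragments. The second cassette places a CMV enhancer, chicken β-actin promoter and hybrid intron upstream of the Cas9 coding region, which ends in a bGH poly(A) signal. The coding region is annotated as overlapping N- and C-terminal Cas9 portions, consistent with one continuous open reading frame, and is preceded by a short fragment matching an HA-type epitope tag. The record describes the enzyme as Cas9 nickase, but the inactivating mutation is not annotated.

A nickase cuts only one strand, so such plasmids are normally used in pairs. The "-R" suffix suggests a matching left-hand guide construct, although the record does not say so. The depositor and sequencing-derived feature tables agree apart from a 2-nt length difference.
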