Addgene plasmid #122339: px335-sgRNA-EF(Cas9n)-Trim28-R
Purpose: Expresses sgRNA targeting mouse Trim28 and Cas9 nickase in mammalian cells
Depositing lab: Hiroshi Ochiai. Depositing organization: Hiroshima University. Publication: Genome-wide kinetic properties of transcriptional bursting in mouse embryonic stem cells. Ochiai H, Hayashi T, Umeda M, Yoshimura M, Harada A, Shimizu Y, Nakano K, Saitoh N, Liu Z, Yamamoto T, Okamura T, Ohkawa Y, Kimura H, Nikaido I. Sci Adv. 2020 Jun 17;6(25):eaaz6699. doi: 10.1126/sciadv.aaz6699. eCollection 2020 Jun. PubMed 32596448.
Backbone
  Vector backbone: px335
  Backbone size w/o insert (bp): 8427
  Total vector size (bp): 8447
  Modifications to backbone: We applied an optimized sgRNA design (sgRNA(F+E)) (Chen et al., Cell, 2013)
  Vector type: Mammalian Expression
Growth in bacteria
  Bacterial resistance: Ampicillin, 100 μg/mL
  Growth temperature: 37°C
  Growth strain: DH5alpha
  Copy number: High Copy
Gene/Insert
  Gene/Insert name: sgRNA for mouse Trim28
  gRNA/shRNA sequence: TGAGAACTTAGGCCAGCACT
  Species: Synthetic
  Cloning method: Restriction Enzyme; 5′ cloning site BbsI (destroyed during cloning); 3′ cloning site BbsI (destroyed during cloning)
  Sequencing primers: 5′ LKO1_5_primer
Terms and licenses: Academic/Nonprofit Terms; Industry Terms: Not Available to Industry
How to cite: px335-sgRNA-EF(Cas9n)-Trim28-R was a gift from Hiroshi Ochiai (Addgene plasmid # 122339 ; http://n2t.net/addgene:122339 ; RRID:Addgene_122339)
